Addgene plasmid #148917: pAc5.1B-EGFP-Dm4EHP-W85A_AH
Purpose: Insect Expression of Dm4EHP-W85A
Depositing lab: Elisa Izaurralde. Depositing organization: Max Planck Institute for Developmental Biology. Publication: Direct role for the Drosophila GIGYF protein in 4EHP-mediated mRNA repression. Ruscica V, Bawankar P, Peter D, Helms S, Igreja C, Izaurralde E. Nucleic Acids Res. 2019 Jul 26;47(13):7035-7048. doi: 10.1093/nar/gkz429. PubMed 31114929.
Backbone
  Vector backbone: Unknown
  Vector type: Insect Expression
Growth in bacteria
  Bacterial resistance: Ampicillin, 100 μg/mL
  Growth temperature: 37°C
  Growth strain: DH5alpha
  Copy number: Low Copy
Gene/Insert
  Gene/Insert name: Dm4EHP-W85A
  Species: D. melanogaster (fly)
  Mutation: 4 silent mutations compared to the sequence given by NCBI:NM_176552.2
  Entrez Gene: 4EHP (a.k.a. Dmel_CG33100, 4E-HP, CG10716, CG33100, CT30033, Dmel\CG33100, d4EHP, eIF4E-8)
  Cloning method: Unknown
Terms and licenses: Academic/Nonprofit Terms; Industry Terms: Not Available to Industry
Depositor comments: Plasmids from this collection were made available to the research community and donated after the lab closed. Please note that the sequence provided by the depositing laboratory may be theoretical/predicted or based on Sanger sequencing results. There may be discrepancies between sequencing results obtained by Addgene and the depositor sequence. If an Addgene verified sequence is not available, please contact before placing your order to request that our lab fully sequence the plasmid.
How to cite: pAc5.1B-EGFP-Dm4EHP-W85A_AH was a gift from Elisa Izaurralde (Addgene plasmid # 148917 ; http://n2t.net/addgene:148917 ; RRID:Addgene_148917)
