[The description below was written by a language model from this plasmid's Addgene catalogue record and pLannotate feature annotations shown in this document.]
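Description:
pAc5.1B-EGFP-Dm4EHP-W85A_AH is a 6,731 nt insect expression plasmid for producing a GFP-tagged mutant of the Drosophila melanogaster cap-binding protein 4EHP. The catalogue lists the backbone as unknown, although the name and the annotated parts are consistent with a pAc5.1-type vector. In bacteria it is maintained through a ColE1/pUC-type origin and selected with ampicillin via the β-lactamase gene and its own promoter. The record lists it as low copy, even though the annotation describes the origin as a high-copy type. No marker for selection in insect cells is annotated. Short fragments matching a tetracycline resistance gene and SV40 large T antigen appear to be non-functional backbone remnants.

Expression is driven by the constitutive Drosophila actin 5C (Ac5) promoter, which is followed by an EGFP coding sequence and then the 4EHP open reading frame, giving an N-terminal EGFP fusion. The annotation tool labelled the insert as a fragment of human EIF4E2, reflecting homology; the catalogue identifies it as the fly 4EHP gene. It carries the W85A substitution named in the construct, plus four silent changes relative to the NCBI reference. A V5 epitope tag sequence lies downstream of the insert, but the record does not show whether it is in frame or excluded by a stop codon. An SV40 polyadenylation signal is also annotated downstream, on the reverse strand.

4EHP binds the mRNA cap and represses translation. The associated publication examines the role of the Drosophila GIGYF protein in 4EHP-mediated mRNA repression. This mutant was presumably used alongside wild-type protein in fly cell interaction, localisation or repression assays, but the record does not state what W85A disrupts.
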