Features (pLannotate 1.2.2; 10 found; start..end, strand, type, name):
     56..2568    +  promoter       Ac5 promoter: Drosophila melanogaster actin 5C promoter
   2588..3304    +  CDS            EGFP: EGFP is a basic (constitutively fluorescent) green fluorescent protein published in 1996, derived from Aequorea victoria. It is reported to be a rapidly-maturing weak dimer with moderate acid sensitivity.
   3443..3955    +  CDS            EIF4E2 (fragment): IF4E2_HUMAN - Also known as EIF4EL3. Experimental evidence at protein level: Swiss-Prot protein existence level 1. Recognizes and binds the 7-methylguanosine-containing mRNA cap during an early step in the initiation (PubMed:17368478, PubMed:25624349, PubMed:9582349). Acts as a repressor of translation initiation (PubMed:22751931). In contrast to EIF4E, it is unable to bind eIF4G (EIF4G1, EIF4G2 or EIF4G3), suggesting that it acts by competing with EIF4E and block assembly of eIF4F at the cap (By similarity). In P-bodies, component of a complex that promotes miRNA- mediated translational repre
   4016..4057    +  CDS            V5 tag: epitope tag from simian virus 5
   4157..4291    -  polyA_signal   SV40 poly(A) signal: SV40 polyadenylation signal
   4314..4398    -  CDS            large T antigen (fragment): large T antigen from SV40 (simian virus 40)
   4399..4869    +  CDS            TcR (fragment): tetracycline efflux protein; tet; confers resistance to tetracycline
   4913..5501    -  rep_origin     ori: high-copy-number ColE1/pMB1/pBR322/pUC origin of replication
   5672..6532    -  CDS            AmpR: β-lactamase; bla; confers resistance to ampicillin, carbenicillin, and related antibiotics
   6533..6637    -  promoter       AmpR promoter: bla
>Addgene plasmid #148917 | pAc5.1B-EGFP-Dm4EHP-W85A_AH | depositor full sequence | sequence record 291365 | Full Sequence
CTTCAAGGAATTAATTCTATATTCTAAAAACACAAATGATACTTCTAAAAAAAATCATGAATGGCATCAA
CTCTGAATCAAATCTTTGCAGATGCACCTACTTCTCATTTCCACTGTCACATCATTTTTCCAGATCTCGC
TGCCTGTTATGTGGCCCACAAACCAAGACACGTTTTATGGCCATTAAAGCTGGCTGATCGTCGCCAAACA
CCAAATACATATCAATATGTACATTCGAGAAAGAAGCGATCAAAGAAGCGTCTTCGGGCGAGTAGGAGAA
TGCGGAGGAGAAGGAGAACGAGCTGATCTAGTATCTCTCCACAATCCAATGCCAACTGACCAACTGGCCA
TATTCGGAGCAATTTGAAGCCAATTTCCATCGCCTGGCGATCGCTCCATTCTTGGCTATATGTTTTTCAC
CGTTCCCGGGGCCATTTTCAAAGACTCGTCGGTAAGATAAGATTGTGTCACTCGCTGTCTCTCTTCATTT
GTCGAAGAATGCTGAGGAATTTCGCGATGACGTCGGCGAGTATTTTGAAGAATGAGAATAATTTGTATTT
ATACGAAAATCAGTTAGTGGAATTTTCTACAAAAACATGTTATCTATAGATAATTTTGTTGCAAAATATG
TTGACTATGACAAAGATTGTATGTATATACCTTTAATGTATTCTCATTTTCTTATGTATTTATAATGGCA
ATGATGATACTGATGATATTTTAAGATGATGCCAGACCACAGGCTGATTTCTGCGTCTTTTGCCGAACGC
AGTGCATGTGCGGTTGTTGTTTTTTGGAATAGTTTCAATTTTCGGACTGTCCGCTTTGATTTCAGTTTCT
TGGCTTATTCAAAAAGCAAAGTAAAGCCAAAAAAGCGAGATGGCAATACCAAATGCGGCAAAACGGTAGT
GGAAGGAAAGGGGTGCGGGGCAGCGGAAGGAAGGGTGGGGCGGGGCGTGGCGGGGTCTGTGGCTGGGCGC
GACGTCACCGACGTTGGAGCCACTCCTTTGACCATGTGTGCGTGTGTGTATTATTCGTGTCTCGCCACTC
GCCGGTTGTTTTTTTCTTTTTATCTCGCTCTCTCTAGCGCCATCTCGTACGCATGCTCAACGCACCGCAT
GTTGCCGTGTCCTTTATGCGTCATTTTGGCTCGAAATAGGCAATTATTTAAACAAAGATTAGTCAACGAA
AACGCTAAAATAAATAAGTCTACAATATGGTTACTTATTGCCATGTGTGTGCAGCCAACGATAGCAACAA
AAGCAACAACACAGTGGCTTTCCCTCTTTCACTTTTTGTTTGCAAGCGCGTGCGAGCAAGACGGCACGAC
CGGCAAACGCAATTACGCTGACAAAGAGCAGACGAAGTTTTGGCCGAAAAACATCAAGGCGCCTGATACG
AATGCATTTGCAATAACAATTGCGATATTTAATATTGTTTATGAAGCTGTTTGACTTCAAAACACACAAA
AAAAAAAATAAAACAAATTATTTGAAAGAGAATTAGGAATCGGACAGCTTATCGTTACGGGCTAACAGCA
CACCGAGACGAAATAGCTTACCTGACGTCACAGCCTCTGGAAGAACTGCCGCCAAGCAGAGAGAGAGAGA
AAAAGAGGGAGAGCAGCTTAGACCGCATGTGCTTGTGTGTGAGGCGTCTCTCTCTTCGTCTCCTGTTTGC
GCAAACGCATAGACTGCACTGAGAAAATCGATTACCTATTTTTTATGAATGAATATTTGCACTATTACTA
TTCAAAACTATTAAGATAGCAATCACATTCAATAGCCAAATACTATACCACCTGAGCGATGCAACGAAAT
GATCAATTTGAGCAAAAATGCTGCATATTTAGGACGGCATCATTATAGAAATGCTTCTTGCTGTGTACTT
TTCTCTCGTCTGGCAGCTGTTTCGCCGTTATTGTTAAAACCGGCTTAAGTTAGGTGTGTTTTCTACGACT
AGTGATGCCCCTACTAGAAGATGTGTGTTGCACAAATGTCCCTGAATAACCAATTTGAAGTGCAGATAGC
AGTAAACGTAAGCTAATATGAATATTATTTAACTGTAATGTTTTAATATCGCTGGACATTACTAATAAAC
CCACTATAAACACATGTACATATGTATGTTTTGGCATACAATGAGTAGTTGGGGAAAAAATGTGTAAAAG
CACCGTGACCATCACAGCATAAAGATAACCAGCTGAAGTATCGAATATGAGTAACCCCCAAATTGAATCA
CATGCCGCAACTGATAGGACCCATGGAAGTACACTCTTCATGGCGATATACAAGACACACACAAGCACGA
ACACCCAGTTGCGGAGGAAATTCTCCGTAAATGAAAACCCAATCGGCGAACAATTCATACCCATATATGG
TAAAAGTTTTGAACGCGACTTGAGAGCGGAGAGCATTGCGGCTGATAAGGTTTTAGCGCTAAGCGGGCTT
TATAAAACGGGCTGCGGGACCAGTTTTCATATCACTACCGTTTGAGTTCTTGTGCTGTGTGGATACTCCT
CCCGACACAAAGCCGCTCCATCAGCCAGCAGTCGTCTAATCCAGAGACCCCGGATCGGGGTACCAACATG
GTGAGCAAGGGCGAGGAGCTGTTCACCGGGGTGGTGCCCATCCTGGTCGAGCTGGACGGCGACGTAAACG
GCCACAAGTTCAGCGTGTCCGGCGAGGGCGAGGGCGATGCCACCTACGGCAAGCTGACCCTGAAGTTCAT
CTGCACCACCGGCAAGCTGCCCGTGCCCTGGCCCACCCTCGTGACCACCCTGACCTACGGCGTGCAGTGC
TTCAGCCGCTACCCCGACCACATGAAGCAGCACGACTTCTTCAAGTCCGCCATGCCCGAAGGCTACGTCC
AGGAGCGCACCATCTTCTTCAAGGACGACGGCAACTACAAGACCCGCGCCGAGGTGAAGTTCGAGGGCGA
CACCCTGGTGAACCGCATCGAGCTGAAGGGCATCGACTTCAAGGAGGACGGCAACATCCTGGGGCACAAG
CTGGAGTACAACTACAACAGCCACAACGTCTATATCATGGCCGACAAGCAGAAGAACGGCATCAAGGTGA
ACTTCAAGATCCGCCACAACATCGAGGACGGCAGCGTGCAGCTCGCCGACCACTACCAGCAGAACACCCC
CATCGGCGACGGCCCCGTGCTGCTGCCCGACAACCACTACCTGAGCACCCAGTCCGCCCTGAGCAAAGAC
CCCAACGAGAAGCGCGATCACATGGTCCTGCTGGAGTTCGTGACCGCCGCCGGGATCACTCTCGGCATGG
ACGAGCTGTACAAGCCAAGCTTGAATTCTATGAGCATGGAGAAAGTAGCCAACAAGCAGTACGAGACGAA
AAACTGGCCAGATATTGTCGACAGCGACGACAGCGATGTGGATAATCAGATAGATGTGGACAACCTGCCA
CCACTGGAGGTGGGACCCGGCGAGAACCGGCTGCAGCACACGTACTGCCTCTGGTTCTCTCGCAAGGAGA
CGCAGCGGGCGGCCGCCGACTACAGCAAGTCGCTGCACATGGTCGGCCGGTGCGCCAGCGTGCAGCAGTG
GGCGTCGCTCTACTCGCACCTCATCCGGCCCACCGCCCTGAAGCCCTACCGGGAGCTCCTCCTCTTCAAG
CAGGGCATCATACCGATGTGGGAGGACCCGGCGAACAGCAAGGGCGGCCAGTGGTTGATACGACTGCGCA
AGAACAAGGTCGACCGGGCCTGGGAGAACGTTTGTATGGCGATGCTCGGGGAGCAGTTCCTCGTCGGCGA
CGAGATATGCGGAGTCGTGCTACAGACGAAATATCCGGAGGATAGCTTATCAGTATGGCACCGGACTGCC
ACTGATATGACCAGTACAACACGTATCCGTGATACGTTACGCAGGATATTAAATATACCTCTAACAACGG
CATTGGAGTATAAGATACACTGTGATAGCCTTAAATATGTTTCAATTAATAAAGGCCCATTGAAAAGCTG
AAGTCTAGAGGGCCCGCGGTTCGAAGGTAAGCCTATCCCTAACCCTCTCCTCGGTCTCGATTCTACGCGT
ACCGGTCATCATCACCATCACCATTGAGTTTAAACCCGCTGATCAGCCTCGACTGTGCCTTCTAAGGCCT
GAGCTCGCTGATCAGCCTCGATCGAGGATCCAGACATGATAAGATACATTGATGAGTTTGGACAAACCAC
AACTAGAATGCAGTGAAAAAAATGCTTTATTTGTGAAATTTGTGATGCTATTGCTTTATTTGTAACCATT
ATAAGCTGCAATAAACAAGTTAACAACAACAATTGCATTCATTTTATGTTTCAGGTTCAGGGGGAGGTGT
GGGAGGTTTTTTAAAGCAAGTAAAACCTCTACAAATGTGGTATGGCTGATTATGATCAGTCGACCGATGC
CCTTGAGAGCCTTCAACCCAGTCAGCTCCTTCCGGTGGGCGCGGGGCATGACTATCGTCGCCGCACTTAT
GACTGTCTTCTTTATCATGCAACTCGTAGGACAGGTGCCGGCAGCGCTCTGGGTCATTTTCGGCGAGGAC
CGCTTTCGCTGGAGCGCGACGATGATCGGCCTGTCGCTTGCGGTATTCGGAATCTTGCACGCCCTCGCTC
AAGCCTTCGTCACTGGTCCCGCCACCAAACGTTTCGGCGAGAAGCAGGCCATTATCGCCGGCATGGCGGC
CGACGCGCTGGGCTACGTCTTGCTGGCGTTCGCGACGCGAGGCTGGATGGCCTTCCCCATTATGATTCTT
CTCGCTTCCGGCGGCATCGGGATGCCCGCGTTGCAGGCCATGCTGTCCAGGCAGGTAGATGACGACCATC
AGGGACAGCTTCAAGGATCGCTCGCGGCTCTTACCAGCCAGCAAAAGGCCAGGAACCGTAAAAAGGCCGC
GTTGCTGGCGTTTTTCCATAGGCTCCGCCCCCCTGACGAGCATCACAAAAATCGACGCTCAAGTCAGAGG
TGGCGAAACCCGACAGGACTATAAAGATACCAGGCGTTTCCCCCTGGAAGCTCCCTCGTGCGCTCTCCTG
TTCCGACCCTGCCGCTTACCGGATACCTGTCCGCCTTTCTCCCTTCGGGAAGCGTGGCGCTTTCTCAATG
CTCACGCTGTAGGTATCTCAGTTCGGTGTAGGTCGTTCGCTCCAAGCTGGGCTGTGTGCACGAACCCCCC
GTTCAGCCCGACCGCTGCGCCTTATCCGGTAACTATCGTCTTGAGTCCAACCCGGTAAGACACGACTTAT
CGCCACTGGCAGCAGCCACTGGTAACAGGATTAGCAGAGCGAGGTATGTAGGCGGTGCTACAGAGTTCTT
GAAGTGGTGGCCTAACTACGGCTACACTAGAAGGACAGTATTTGGTATCTGCGCTCTGCTGAAGCCAGTT
ACCTTCGGAAAAAGAGTTGGTAGCTCTTGATCCGGCAAACAAACCACCGCTGGTAGCGGTGGTTTTTTTG
TTTGCAAGCAGCAGATTACGCGCAGAAAAAAAGGATCTCAAGAAGATCCTTTGATCTTTTCTACGGGGTC
TGACGCTCAGTGGAACGAAAACTCACGTTAAGGGATTTTGGTCATGAGATTATCAAAAAGGATCTTCACC
TAGATCCTTTTAAATTAAAAATGAAGTTTTAAATCAATCTAAAGTATATATGAGTAAACTTGGTCTGACA
GTTACCAATGCTTAATCAGTGAGGCACCTATCTCAGCGATCTGTCTATTTCGTTCATCCATAGTTGCCTG
ACTCCCCGTCGTGTAGATAACTACGATACGGGAGGGCTTACCATCTGGCCCCAGTGCTGCAATGATACCG
CGAGACCCACGCTCACCGGCTCCAGATTTATCAGCAATAAACCAGCCAGCCGGAAGGGCCGAGCGCAGAA
GTGGTCCTGCAACTTTATCCGCCTCCATCCAGTCTATTAATTGTTGCCGGGAAGCTAGAGTAAGTAGTTC
GCCAGTTAATAGTTTGCGCAACGTTGTTGCCATTGCTGCAGGCATCGTGGTGTCACGCTCGTCGTTTGGT
ATGGCTTCATTCAGCTCCGGTTCCCAACGATCAAGGCGAGTTACATGATCCCCCATGTTGTGCAAAAAAG
CGGTTAGCTCCTTCGGTCCTCCGATCGTTGTCAGAAGTAAGTTGGCCGCAGTGTTATCACTCATGGTTAT
GGCAGCACTGCATAATTCTCTTACTGTCATGCCATCCGTAAGATGCTTTTCTGTGACTGGTGAGTACTCA
ACCAAGTCATTCTGAGAATAGTGTATGCGGCGACCGAGTTGCTCTTGCCCGGCGTCAACACGGGATAATA
CCGCGCCACATAGCAGAACTTTAAAAGTGCTCATCATTGGAAAACGTTCTTCGGGGCGAAAACTCTCAAG
GATCTTACCGCTGTTGAGATCCAGTTCGATGTAACCCACTCGTGCACCCAACTGATCTTCAGCATCTTTT
ACTTTCACCAGCGTTTCTGGGTGAGCAAAAACAGGAAGGCAAAATGCCGCAAAAAAGGGAATAAGGGCGA
CACGGAAATGTTGAATACTCATACTCTTCCTTTTTCAATATTATTGAAGCATTTATCAGGGTTATTGTCT
CATGAGCGGATACATATTTGAATGTATTTAGAAAAATAAACAAATAGGGGTTCCGCGCACATTTCCCCGA
AAAGTGCCACCTGACGTCTAAGAAACCATTATTATCATGACATTAACCTATAAAAATAGGCGTATCACGA
GGCCCTTTCGT
